Addgene plasmid #239936: LLP1014
Purpose: Hsp18.2 (heat inducible) promoter driving the expression of sgRNA-B
Depositing lab: Ryan Lister. Depositing organization: University of Western Australia. Publication: CRISPRi-based circuits to control gene expression in plants. Khan MA, Herring G, Zhu JY, Oliva M, Fourie E, Johnston B, Zhang Z, Potter J, Pineda L, Pflueger J, Swain T, Pflueger C, Lloyd JPB, Secco D, Small I, Kidd BN, Lister R. Nat Biotechnol. 2025 Mar;43(3):416-430. doi: 10.1038/s41587-024-02236-w. Epub 2024 May 20. PubMed 38769424.
Backbone
  Vector backbone: pCK2
  Vector type: Plant Expression, Synthetic Biology
Growth in bacteria
  Bacterial resistance: Kanamycin, 50 μg/mL
  Growth temperature: 30°C
  Growth strain: DH5alpha
  Copy number: High Copy
Gene/Insert
  Gene/Insert name: Hsp18.2::sgRNA-B
  Species: Other
  Mutation: N/A
  Cloning method: Restriction Enzyme; 5′ cloning site Unknown (unknown if destroyed)
Terms and licenses: Academic/Nonprofit Terms; Industry Terms: Not Available to Industry
Depositor comments: Please note: This plasmid contains an IS4 transposable element inserted in the backbone. This insertion does not impact plasmid function.
How to cite: LLP1014 was a gift from Ryan Lister (Addgene plasmid # 239936 ; http://n2t.net/addgene:239936 ; RRID:Addgene_239936)
