[The description below was written by a language model from this plasmid's Addgene catalogue record and pLannotate feature annotations shown in this document.]
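Description:
LLP1014 is a plant binary (T-DNA) vector built on the pCK2 backbone and designed for synthetic biology work in plants. It carries the two replication systems typical of Agrobacterium-compatible binary plasmids: a high-copy ColE1/pUC-type origin with the pBR322 bom mobilisation region for propagation in E. coli, and the pVS1 oriV together with the RepA replication and StaA stability proteins for maintenance in Agrobacterium. Selection in bacteria is by kanamycin through an aph(3')-Ia aminoglycoside phosphotransferase gene. The depositor notes that an IS4 transposable element has inserted into the backbone and that this does not affect plasmid function. The RNA-OUT annotation lies between the ori and KanR, where an otherwise unannotated stretch may correspond to this insertion, although the feature table does not label it directly.

The payload sits between the nopaline-type left and right T-DNA border repeats and is compact: the heat-inducible Hsp18.2 promoter drives sgRNA-B, which consists of a targeting sequence fused to the Streptococcus pyogenes Cas9 guide RNA scaffold and is followed by a CaMV polyadenylation signal. The promoter itself is not picked up by the automated annotation, but it is stated in the catalogue entry and presumably occupies the unannotated region upstream of the scaffold. No plant selectable marker or Cas9/dCas9 gene is annotated within the T-DNA, so the effector protein must be supplied from another construct. The record does not state the target of sgRNA-B. The plasmid comes from work on CRISPRi-based gene circuits in plants, where it serves as an input module that makes guide RNA production, and therefore repression of a cognate target promoter, dependent on heat treatment.
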