Features (pLannotate 1.2.2; 13 found; start..end, strand, type, name):
    433..457     +  misc_feature   LB T-DNA repeat: left border repeat from nopaline C58 T-DNA
   1341..1416    +  misc_RNA       gRNA scaffold: guide RNA scaffold for the Streptococcus pyogenes CRISPR/Cas9 system
   1471..1645    +  polyA_signal   CaMV poly(A) signal: cauliflower mosaic virus polyadenylation signal
   1666..1690    +  misc_feature   RB T-DNA repeat: right border repeat from nopaline C58 T-DNA
   2030..2431    +  CDS            Y4CG_SINFN (fragment): Protein inferred from homology: Swiss-Prot protein existence level 3. From Sinorhizobium fredii (strain NBRC 101917 / NGR234).
   2991..3620    +  CDS            pVS1 StaA: stability protein from the Pseudomonas plasmid pVS1 (Heeb et al., 2000)
   4049..5122    +  CDS            pVS1 RepA: replication protein from the Pseudomonas plasmid pVS1 (Heeb et al., 2000)
   5188..5382    +  rep_origin     pVS1 oriV: origin of replication for the Pseudomonas plasmid pVS1 (Heeb et al., 2000)
   5585..5624    +  CDS            rop (fragment): Rop protein, which maintains plasmids at low copy number; rop
   5726..5866    +  misc_feature   bom: basis of mobility region from pBR322
   6052..6640    -  rep_origin     ori: high-copy-number ColE1/pMB1/pBR322/pUC origin of replication
   6748..6817    -  ncRNA          RNA-OUT: Accession: RF00240 - RNA-OUT
   8066..8881    -  CDS            KanR: aminoglycoside phosphotransferase; aph(3')-Ia; confers resistance to kanamycin in bacteria or G418 (Geneticin®) in eukaryotes
>Addgene plasmid #239936 | LLP1014 | addgene full sequence | sequence record 490469 | Addgene NGS Result
AACAGAACTTATTATTTCCTTCCTCTTTTCTACAGTATTTAAAGATACCCCAAGAAGCTAATTATAACAA
GACGAACTCCAATTCACTGTTCCTTGCATTCTAAAACCTTAAATACCAGAAAACAGCTTTTTCAAAGTTG
TTTTCAAAGTTGGCGTATAACATAGTATCGACGGAGCCGATTTTGAAACCGCGGTGATCACAGGCAGCAA
CGCTCTGTCATCGTTACAATCAACATGCTACCCTCCGCGAGATCATCCGTGTTTCAAACCCGGCAGCTTA
GTTGCCGTTCTTCCGAATAGCATCGGTAACATGAGCAAAGTCTGCCGCCTTACAACGGCTCTCCCGCTGA
CGCCGTCCCGGACTGATGGGCTGCCTGTATCGAGTGGTGATTTTGTGCCGAGCTGCCGGTCGGGGAGCTG
TTGGCTGGCTGGTGGCAGGATATATTGTGGTGTAAACATAACGAATTGCTCTTCAGCAAGGAGCATGCAA
GTTCTATTGATTAGAAACCAAAACCATGACATATCACATTTTCAATTTTTAACCCCAAGTTTCCCAAAAA
GGTAATCACAATTACTTTCCATGGTCATTTCTTCTGGTTCAAGCATGACATGAACAGGCAATAAATAAGT
TGAGATTTTGATCACAGTAACTGATACTTGAATCGAATCATTTAGATTTTTTTTTTTTTTAGTTTACTTG
TTTAGTAAATATGTTGTCTATGTTTGTCACAAAAACGTGGCTCAGTTCTTGTATATATGGAGACAAAAAA
ATCCATTAAAAGATTGTTGACATTCTCGGAAATTTAGTGCCAACTGTTATTGCGAGAACTTACTATAGTT
TTCCTTTGGCGAAAAGCTAATAATCTTAAATCTTGATTTTGTCCTCTTTTCTCTGAGTTAGATTTTCTTA
AATTCCACTTCCGACCTATTAAGAAATGGGCTTTTGCAAAGAAGATCCGCTTCACTGAGCCCGTATCTCG
AAGAGGATAATACAACAACAAAGCAAAACGGCACGTAGTTTTAATTGTAACCAAGGATTGCATTTCGGTC
TTGTTTCAACAAACGAAACTTCCTGAAATGCCAAGAAAAATCTGGTCATTTCACCACAGTGATCATTGTG
TATGTGTTCTAAAGACTCCAAGCGAAGGTTTTAGAAAAAGGAGCATTTTCTATTCTATTCAAGAAACTCG
AAGAACATTCTCTCTTCATCCTCTAACTTCCCTATAAATATGTCCTTTGCTAATCAGATCAAATCAGCAG
GAAAATCAAGAACCAAAAGTCTCCCGAAAAGCAACGATACTGTTCACTGCCGTATAGGCAGTACCTCATC
AGGAACATGTGTTTTAGAGCTAGAAATAGCAAGTTAAAATAAGGCTAGTCCGTTATCAACTTGAAAAAGT
GGCACCGAGTCGGTGCGTTCACTGCCGTATAGGCAGGCTTCTCTAGCTAGAGTCGATCGACAAGCTCGAG
TTTCTCCATAATAATGTGTGAGTAGTTCCCAGATAAGGGAATTAGGGTTCCTATAGGGTTTCGCTCATGT
GTTGAGCATATAAGAAACCCTTAGTATGTATTTGTATTTGTAAAATACTTCTATCAATAAAATTTCTAAT
TCCTAAAACCAAAATCCAGTACTAAAATCCAGATCGCTATACTGAAGAGCAATTCTGACAGGATATATTG
GCGGGTAAACCTAAGAGAAAAGAGCGTTTATTAGAATAATCGGATATTTAAAAGGGCGTGAAAAGGTTTA
TCCGTTCGTCCATTTGTATGTGCATGCCAACCACAGGGTTCCCCTCGGGATCAAAGTACTTTGATCCAAC
CCCTCCGCTGCTATAGTGCAGTCGGCTTCTGACGTTCAGTGCAGCCGTCATCTGAAAACGACATGTCGCA
CAAGTCCTAAGTTACGCGACAGGCTGCCGCCCTGCCCTTTTCCTGGCGTTTTCTTGTCGCGTGTTTTAGT
CGCATAAAGTAGAATACTTGCGACTAGAACCGGAGACATTACGCCATGAACAAGAGCGCCGCCGCTGGCC
TGCTGGGCTATGCCCGCGTCAGCACCGACGACCAGGACTTGACCAACCAACGGGCCGAACTGCACGCGGC
CGGCTGCACCAAGCTGTTTTCCGAGAAGATCACCGGCACCAGGCGCGACCGCCCGGAGCTGGCCAGGATG
CTTGACCACCTACGCCCTGGCGACGTTGTGACAGTGACCAGGCTAGACCGCCTGGCCCGCAGCACCCGCG
ACCTACTGGACATTGCCGAGCGCATCCAGGAGGCCGGCGCGGGCCTGCGTAGCCTGGCAGAGCCGTGGGC
CGACACCACCACGCCGGCCGGCCGCATGGTGTTGACCGTGTTCGCCGGCATTGCCGAGTTCGAGCGTTCC
CTAATCATCGACCGCACCCGGAGCGGGCGCGAGGCCGCCAAGGCCCGAGGCGTGAAGTTTGGCCCCCGCC
CTACCCTCACCCCGGCACAGATCGCGCACGCCCGCGAGCTGATCGACCAGGAAGGCCGCACCGTGAAAGA
GGCGGCTGCACTGCTTGGCGTGCATCGCTCGACCCTGTACCGCGCACTTGAGCGCAGCGAGGAAGTGACG
CCCACCGAGGCCAGGCGGCGCGGTGCCTTCCGTGAGGACGCATTGACCGAGGCCGACGCCCTGGCGGCCG
CCGAGAATGAACGCCAAGAGGAACAAGCATGAAACCGCACCAGGACGGCCAGGACGAACCGTTTTTCATT
ACCGAAGAGATCGAGGCGGAGATGATCGCGGCCGGGTACGTGTTCGAGCCGCCCGCGCACCTCTCAACCG
TGCGGCTGCATGAAATCCTGGCCGGTTTGTCTGATGCCAAGCTGGCGGCCTGGCCGGCCAGCTTGGCCGC
TGAAGAAACCGAGCGCCGCCGTCTAAAAAGGTGATGTGTATTTGAGTAAAACAGCTTGCGTCATGCGGTC
GCTGCGTATATGATGCGATGAGTAAATAAACAAATACGCAAGGGGAACGCATGAAGGTTATCGCTGTACT
TAACCAGAAAGGCGGGTCAGGCAAGACGACCATCGCAACCCATCTAGCCCGCGCCCTGCAACTCGCCGGG
GCCGATGTTCTGTTAGTCGATTCCGATCCCCAGGGCAGTGCCCGCGATTGGGCGGCCGTGCGGGAAGATC
AACCGCTAACCGTTGTCGGCATCGACCGCCCGACGATTGACCGCGACGTGAAGGCCATCGGCCGGCGCGA
CTTCGTAGTGATCGACGGAGCGCCCCAGGCGGCGGACTTGGCTGTGTCCGCGATCAAGGCAGCCGACTTC
GTGCTGATTCCGGTGCAGCCAAGCCCTTACGACATATGGGCCACCGCCGACCTGGTGGAGCTGGTTAAGC
AGCGCATTGAGGTCACGGATGGAAGGCTACAAGCGGCCTTTGTCGTGTCGCGGGCGATCAAAGGCACGCG
CATCGGCGGTGAGGTTGCCGAGGCGCTGGCCGGGTACGAGCTGCCCATTCTTGAGTCCCGTATCACGCAG
CGCGTGAGCTACCCAGGCACTGCCGCCGCCGGCACAACCGTTCTTGAATCAGAACCCGAGGGCGACGCTG
CCCGCGAGGTCCAGGCGCTGGCCGCTGAAATTAAATCAAAACTCATTTGAGTTAATGAGGTAAAGAGAAA
ATGAGCAAAAGCACAAACACGCTAAGTGCCGGCCGTCCGAGCGCACGCAGCAGCAAGGCTGCAACGTTGG
CCAGCCTGGCAGACACGCCAGCCATGAAGCGGGTCAACTTTCAGTTGCCGGCGGAGGATCACACCAAGCT
GAAGATGTACGCGGTACGCCAAGGCAAGACCATTACCGAGCTGCTATCTGAATACATCGCGCAGCTACCA
GAGTAAATGAGCAAATGAATAAATGAGTAGATGAATTTTAGCGGCTAAAGGAGGCGGCATGGAAAATCAA
GAACAACCAGGCACCGACGCCGTGGAATGCCCCATGTGTGGAGGAACGGGCGGTTGGCCAGGCGTAAGCG
GCTGGGTTGCCTGCCGGCCCTGCAATGGCACTGGAACCCCCAAGCCCGAGGAATCGGCGTGAGCGGTCGC
AAACCATCCGGCCCGGTACAAATCGGCGCGGCGCTGGGTGATGACCTGGTGGAGAAGTTGAAGGCCGCGC
AGGCCGCCCAGCGGCAACGCATCGAGGCAGAAGCACGCCCCGGTGAATCGTGGCAAGCGGCCGCTGATCG
AATCCGCAAAGAATCCCGGCAACCGCCGGCAGCCGGTGCGCCGTCGATTAGGAAGCCGCCCAAGGGCGAC
GAGCAACCAGATTTTTTCGTTCCGATGCTCTATGACGTGGGCACCCGCGATAGTCGCAGCATCATGGACG
TGGCCGTTTTCCGTCTGTCGAAGCGTGACCGACGAGCTGGCGAGGTGATCCGCTACGAGCTTCCAGACGG
GCACGTAGAGGTTTCCGCAGGGCCGGCCGGCATGGCCAGTGTGTGGGATTACGACCTGGTACTGATGGCG
GTTTCCCATCTAACCGAATCCATGAACCGATACCGGGAAGGGAAGGGAGACAAGCCCGGCCGCGTGTTCC
GTCCACACGTTGCGGACGTACTCAAGTTCTGCCGGCGAGCCGATGGCGGAAAGCAGAAAGACGACCTGGT
AGAAACCTGCATTCGGTTAAACACCACGCACGTTGCCATGCAGCGTACGAAGAAGGCCAAGAACGGCCGC
CTGGTGACGGTATCCGAGGGTGAAGCCTTGATTAGCCGCTACAAGATCGTAAAGAGCGAAACCGGGCGGC
CGGAGTACATCGAGATCGAGCTAGCTGATTGGATGTACCGCGAGATCACAGAAGGCAAGAACCCGGACGT
GCTGACGGTTCACCCCGATTACTTTTTGATCGATCCCGGCATCGGCCGTTTTCTCTACCGCCTGGCACGC
CGCGCCGCAGGCAAGGCAGAAGCCAGATGGTTGTTCAAGACGATCTACGAACGCAGTGGCAGCGCCGGAG
AGTTCAAGAAGTTCTGTTTCACCGTGCGCAAGCTGATCGGGTCAAATGACCTGCCGGAGTACGATTTGAA
GGAGGAGGCGGGGCAGGCTGGCCCGATCCTAGTCATGCGCTACCGCAACCTGATCGAGGGCGAAGCATCC
GCCGGTTCCTAATGTACGGAGCAGATGCTAGGGCAAATTGCCCTAGCAGGGGAAAAAGGTCGAAAAGGAC
TCTTTCCTGTGGATAGCACGTACATTGGGAACCCAAAGCCGTACATTGGGAACCGGAACCCGTACATTGG
GAACCCAAAGCCGTACATTGGGAACCGGTCACACATGTAAGTGACTGATATAAAAGAGAAAAAAGGCGAT
TTTTCCGCCTAAAACTCTTTAAAACTTATTAAAACTCTTAAAACCCGCCTGGCCTGTGCATAACTGTCTG
GCCAGCGCACAGCCGAAGTGCTGCAAAAAGCGCCTACCCTTCGGTCGCTGCGCTCCCTACGCCCCGCCGC
TTCGCGTCGGCCTATCGCGGCCGCTGGCCGCTCAAAAATGGCTGGCCTACGGCCAGGCAATCTACCAGGG
CGCGGACAAGCCGCGCCGTCGCCACTCGACCGCCGGCGCCCACATCAAGGCACCCTGCCTCGCGCGTTTC
GGTGATGACGGTGAAAACCTCTGACACATGCAGCTCCCGGTGACGGTCACAGCTTGTCTGTAAGCGGATG
CCGGGAGCAGACAAGCCCGTCAGGGCGCGTCAGCGGGTGTTGGCGGGTGTCGGGGCGCAGCCATGACCCA
GTCACGTAGCGATAGCGGAGTGTATACTGGCTTAACTATGCGGCATCAGAGCAGATTGTACTGAGAGTGC
ACCATATGCGGTGTGAAATACCGCACAGATGCGTAAGGAGAAAATACCGCATCAGGCGCTCATCCGCTTC
CTCGCTCACTGACTCGCTGCGCTCGGTCGTTCGGCTGCGGCGAGCGGTATCAGCTCACTCAAAGGCGGTA
ATACGGTTATCCACAGAATCAGGGGATAACGCAGGAAAGAACATGTGAGCAAAAGGCCAGCAAAAGGCCA
GGAACCGTAAAAAGGCCGCGTTGCTGGCGTTTTTCCATAGGCTCCGCCCCCCTGACGAGCATCACAAAAA
TCGACGCTCAAGTCAGAGGTGGCGAAACCCGACAGGACTATAAAGATACCAGGCGTTTCCCCCTGGAAGC
TCCCTCGTGCGCTCTCCTGTTCCGACCCTGCCGCTTACCGGATACCTGTCCGCCTTTCTCCCTTCGGGAA
GCGTGGCGCTTTCTCATAGCTCACGCTGTAGGTATCTCAGTTCGGTGTAGGTCGTTCGCTCCAAGCTGGG
CTGTGTGCACGAACCCCCCGTTCAGCCCGACCGCTGCGCCTTATCCGGTAACTATCGTCTTGAGTCCAAC
CCGGTAAGACACGACTTATCGCCACTGGCAGCAGCCACTGGTAACAGGATTAGCAGAGCGAGGTATGTAG
GCGGTGCTACAGAGTTCTTGAAGTGGTGGCCTAACTACGGCTACACTAGAAGGACAGTATTTGGTATCTG
CGCTCTGCTGAAGCCAGTTACCTTCGGAAAAAGAGTTGGTAGCTCTTGATCCGGCAAACAAACCACCGCT
GGTAGCGGTGGTTTTTTTGTTTGCAAGCAGCAGATTACGCGCAGAAAAAAAGGATCTCAAGAAGATCCTT
TGATCTTTTCTACGGGGTCTGACGCTCAGTGGAACGAAAACTCACGTTAAGGGCTGATGAATCCCCTAAT
GATTTTTATCAAAATCATTAAGTTAAGGTAGATACACATCTTGTCATATGATCAAATGGTTTCGCCAAAA
ATCAATAATCAGACAACAAAATGTGCGAACTCGATATTTTACACGACTCTCTTTACCAATTCTGCCCCGA
ATTACACTTAAAACGACTCAACAGCTTAACGTTGGCTTGCCACGCCTTACTTGACTGTAAAACTCTCACT
CTTACCGAACTTGGCCGTAACCTGCCAACCAAAGCGAGAACAAAACATAACATCAAACGAATCGACCGAT
TGTTAGGTAATCGTCACCTCCACAAAGAGCGACTCGCTGTATACCGTTGGCATGCTAGCTTTATCTGTTC
GGGCAATACGATGCCCATTGTACTTGTTGACTGGTCTGATATCCGTGAGCAAAAACGGCTTATGGTATTG
CGAGCTTCAGTCGCACTACACGGTCGTTCTGTTACTCTTTATGAGAAAGCGTTCCCGCTTTCAGAGCAAT
GTTCAAAGAAAGCTCATGACCAATTTCTAGCCGACCTTGCGAGCATTCTACCGAGTAACACCACACCGCT
CATTGTCAGTGATGCTGGCTTTAAAGTGCCATGGTATAAATCCGTTGAGAAGCTGGGTTGGTACTGGTTA
AGTCGAGTAAGAGGAAAAGTACAATATGCAGACCTAGGAGCGGAAAACTGGAAACCTATCAGCAACTTAC
ATGATATGTCATCTAGTCACTCAAAGACTTTAGGCTATAAGAGGCTGACTAAAAGCAATCCAATCTCATG
CCAAATTCTATTGTATAAATCTCGCTCTAAAGGCCGAAAAAATCAGCGCTCGACACGGACTCATTGTCAC
CACCCGTCACCTAAAATCTACTCAGCGTCGGCAAAGGAGCCATGGATTCTAGCAACTAACTTACCTGTTG
AAATTCGAACACCCAAACAACTTGTTAATATCTATTCGAAGCGAATGCAGATTGAAGAAACCTTCCGAGA
CTTGAAAAGTCCTGCCTACGGACTAGGCCTACGCCATAGCCGAACGAGCAGCTCAGAGCGTTTTGATATC
ATGCTGCTAATCGCCCTGATGCTTCAACTAACATGTTGGCTTGCGGGCGTTCATGCTCAGAAACAAGGTT
GGGACAAGCACTTCCAGGCTAACACAGTCAGAAATCGAAACGTACTCTCAACAGTTCGCTTAGGCATGGA
AGTTTTGCGGCATTCTGGCTACACAATAACAAGGGAAGACTTACTCGTGGCTGCAACCCTACTAGCTCAA
AATTTATTCACACATGGTTACGCTTTGGGGAAATTATGAGGGGATCTCTCAGCGTTAAGGGATTTTGGTC
ATGCATTCTAGGTGATTAGAAAAACTCATCGAGCATCAAATGAAACTGCAATTTATTCATATCAGGATTA
TCAATACCATATTTTTGAAAAAGCCGTTTCTGTAATGAAGGAGAAAACTCACCGAGGCAGTTCCATAGGA
TGGCAAGATCCTGGTATCGGTCTGCGATTCCGACTCGTCCAACATCAATACAACCTATTAATTTCCCCTC
GTCAAAAATAAGGTTATCAAGTGAGAAATCACCATGAGTGACGACTGAATCCGGTGAGAATGGCAAAAGT
TTATGCATTTCTTTCCAGACTTGTTCAACAGGCCAGCCATTACGCTCGTCATCAAAATCACTCGCATCAA
CCAAACCGTTATTCATTCGTGATTGCGCCTGAGCGAGTCGAAATACGCGATCGCTGTTAAAAGGACAATT
ACAAACAGGAATCGAATGCAACCGGCGCAGGAACACTGCCAGCGCATCAACAATATTTTCACCTGAATCA
GGATATTCTTCTAATACCTGGAATGCTGTTTTCCCTGGGATCGCAGTGGTGAGTAACCATGCATCATCAG
GAGTACGGATAAAATGCTTGATGGTCGGAAGAGGCATAAATTCCGTCAGCCAGTTTAGTCTGACCATCTC
ATCTGTAACATCATTGGCAACGCTACCTTTGCCATGTTTCAGAAACAACTCTGGCGCATCGGGCTTCCCA
TACAATCGGTAGATTGTCGCACCTGATTGCCCGACATTATCGCGAGCCCATTTATACCCATATAAATCAG
CATCCATGTTGGAATTTAATCGCGGCCTTGAGCAAGACGTTTCCCGTTGAATATGGCTCAT
